Addgene plasmid #78151: Cx32R220stop
Purpose: Mammalian Expression of the first 219 amino acids of Connexin 32 and EGFP from a bicistronic mRNA
Depositing lab: Mario Bortolozzi. Depositing organization: University of Padua. Publication: Cx32 hemichannel opening by cytosolic Ca2+ is inhibited by the R220X mutation that causes Charcot-Marie-Tooth disease. Carrer A, Leparulo A, Crispino G, Ciubotaru CD, Marin O, Zonta F, Bortolozzi M. Hum Mol Genet. 2017 Oct 25. pii: 4565496. doi: 10.1093/hmg/ddx386. PubMed 29077882.
Backbone
  Vector backbone: pIRES2-EGFP
  Backbone size w/o insert (bp): 5308
  Total vector size (bp): 5950
  Vector type: Mammalian Expression
  Selectable markers: Neomycin (select with G418)
Growth in bacteria
  Bacterial resistance: Kanamycin, 50 μg/mL
  Growth temperature: 37°C
  Growth strain: DH5alpha
  Copy number: High Copy
Gene/Insert
  Gene/Insert name: Connexin 32 (alt name: GJB1)
  Species: H. sapiens (human)
  Mutation: Only contains first 219 residues
  Entrez Gene: GJB1 (a.k.a. CMTX, CMTX1, CX32)
  Promoter: CMV
  Tag / fusion protein: EGFP (C terminal on backbone)
  Cloning method: Unknown
  Sequencing primers: 5′ CMV-F; 3′ IRES-R
Terms and licenses: Academic/Nonprofit Terms; Industry Terms: Not Available to Industry
How to cite: Cx32R220stop was a gift from Mario Bortolozzi (Addgene plasmid # 78151 ; http://n2t.net/addgene:78151 ; RRID:Addgene_78151)
