[The description below was written by a language model from this plasmid's Addgene catalogue record.]
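Description:
Cx32R220stop is a mammalian expression plasmid built on the pIRES2-EGFP backbone, with a recorded total size of about 5.95 kb. It is propagated in E. coli as a high-copy plasmid under kanamycin selection, and it carries a neomycin resistance marker that allows G418 selection of transfected mammalian cells. No feature table accompanies the record, so the replication origins and polyadenylation signals are not itemised.

The insert is a truncated form of human connexin 32 (GJB1), encoding only the first 219 amino acids of the protein. This mimics the R220X nonsense mutation, which removes most of the cytoplasmic C-terminal tail and is associated with the X-linked form of Charcot-Marie-Tooth disease. Expression is driven by the CMV promoter. The catalogue lists EGFP as a C-terminal tag on the backbone, but the stated purpose makes clear that the truncated connexin and EGFP are produced from a single bicistronic mRNA. In the pIRES2-EGFP design, an internal ribosome entry site placed between the two coding regions allows EGFP to be translated independently, so it should act as a separate fluorescent reporter rather than as a fusion partner. Green fluorescence therefore marks the cells that express the transcript while leaving the connexin itself untagged.

The construct is suited to transient or stable expression of the disease-associated truncation in cultured mammalian cells. Transfected cells can be identified by fluorescence for functional work, such as comparing hemichannel or gap junction behaviour with that of wild-type Cx32. The associated study concerned the effect of the R220X mutation on Cx32 hemichannel opening by cytosolic calcium. The cloning method is not recorded.
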