>Addgene plasmid #78151 | Cx32R220stop | depositor partial sequence | sequence record 145709 | CMV-F
CTCATTTGGAGCAATAGCAGAGCTGGTTTAGTGAACCGTCAGATCCGCTAGCGCTACCGGACTCAGATCT
CGAGATGAACTGGACAGGTTTGTACACCTTGCTCAGTGGCGTGAACCGGCATTCTACTGCCATTGGCCGA
GTATGGCTCTCGGTCATCTTCATCTTCAGAATCATGGTGCTGGTGGTGGCTGCAGAGAGTGTGTGGGGTG
ATGAGAAATCTTCCTTCATCTGCAACACACTCCAGCCTGGCTGCAACAGCGTTTGCTATGACCAATTCTT
CCCCATCTCCCATGTGCGGCTGTGGTCCCTGCAGCTCATCCTAGTTTCCACCCCAGCTCTCCTCGTGGCC
ATGCACGTGGCTCACCAGCAACACATAGAGAAGAAAATGCTACGGCTTGAGGGCCATGGGGACCCCCTAC
ACCTGGAGGAGGTGAAGAGGCACAAGGTCCACATCTCAGGGACACTGTGGTGGACCTATGTCATCAGCGT
GGTGTTCCGGCTGTTGTTTGAGGCCGTCTTCATGTATGTCTTTTATCTGCTCTACCCTGGCTATGCCATG
GTGCGGCTGGTCAAGTGCGACGTCTACCCCTGCCCCAACACAGTGGACTGCTTCGTGTCCCGCCCCACCG
AGAAAACCGTCTTCACCGTCTTCATGCTAGCTGCCTCTGGCATCTGCATCATCCTCAATGTGGCCGAGGT
GGTGTACCTCATCATCCGGGCCTGTGCCCGCTGAGCCCAGCGCCGCTCCAATCCACCTTCCCGCAAGGGC
TCGGGCTTCGGCCACCGCCTCTCACCTGAATACAAGCAGAATGAGATCAACAAGCTGCTGAGTGAGCAGG
ATGGCTCCCTGAAAGACATACTGCGCCGCAGCCCTGGCACCGGGGCTGGGCTGGCTGAAAAGAGCGACCG
CTGCTCGGCCTCCTGAGAATTCTGCAGTCGACGGTACCGCGGGCCCGGGATCGCCTCTCTCTCTCTCTAC
GTTACTGGCGAGCGCTGGATAAGGCGGTGTGCGTTTGTCTATAATGTTATTTTCCACCATATTGCCGTCT
TTTGGCAATGTGGAGGGCCCTGA
