>Addgene plasmid #78151 | Cx32R220stop | addgene partial sequence | sequence record 147044 | IRES-R 5'-CCTCACATTGCCAAAAGACG-3'
CCTGCTCACTCAGCAGCTTGTTGATCTCATTCTGCTTGTATTCAGGTGAGAGGCGGTGGCCGAAGCCCGA
GCCCTTGCGGGAAGGTGGATTGGAGCGGCGCTGGGCTCAGCGGGCACAGGCCCGGATGATGAGGTACACC
ACCTCGGCCACATTGAGGATGATGCAGATGCCAGAGGCAGCTAGCATGAAGACGGTGAAGACGGTTTTCT
CGGTGGGGCGGGACACGAAGCAGTCCACTGTGTTGGGGCAGGGGTAGACGTCGCACTTGACCAGCCGCAC
CATGGCATAGCCAGGGTAGAGCAGATAAAAGACAT
