>Addgene plasmid #78151 | Cx32R220stop | addgene partial sequence | sequence record 147090 | CMV-F 5'-CGCAAATGGGCGGTAGGCGTG-3'
ACCGTCAGATCCGCTAGCGCTACCGGACTCAGATCTCGAGATGAACTGGACAGGTTTGTACACCTTGCTC
AGTGGCGTGAACCGGCATTCTACTGCCATTGGCCGAGTATGGCTCTCGGTCATCTTCATCTTCAGAATCA
TGGTGCTGGTGGTGGCTGCAGAGAGTGTGTGGGGTGATGAGAAATCTTCCTTCATCTGCAACACACTCCA
GCCTGGCTGCAACAGCGTTTGCTATGACCAATTCTTCCCCATCTCCCATGTGCGGCTGTGGTCCCTGCAG
CTCATCCTAGTTTCCACCCCAGCTCTCCTCGTGGCCATGCACGTGGCTCACCAGCAACACATAGAGAAGA
AAATGCTACGGCTTGAGGGCCATGGGGACCCCCTACACCTGGAGGAGGTGAAGAGGCACAAGGTCCACAT
CTCAGGGACACTGTGGTGGACCTATGTCATCAGCGTGGTGTTCCGGCTGTTGTTTGAGGCCGTCTTCATG
TATGTCTTTTATCTGCTCTACCCTGGCTATGCCATGGTGCGGCTGGTCAAGTGCGACGTCTACCCCTGCC
CCAACACAGTGGACTGCTTCGTGTCCCGCCCCACCGAGAAAACCGTCTTCACCGTCTTCATGCTAGCTGC
CTCTGGCATCTGCATCATCCTCAATGTGGCCGAGGTGGTGTACCTCATCATCCGGGCCTGTGCCCGCTGA
GCCCAGCGCCGCTCCAATCCACCTTCCCGCAAGGGCTCGGGCTTCGGCCACCGCCTCTCACCTGAATACA
AGCAGAATGAGATCAACAAGCTGCTGAGTGAGCAGGATGGCTCCCTGAAAGACATACTGCGCCGCAGCCC
TGGCACCGGG
